Addgene plasmid #31860: psiCHECK-2-nMyc-m2_3'UTR
Depositing lab: Robert Blelloch. Depositing organization: University of California, San Francisco (UCSF). Publication: Opposing microRNA families regulate self-renewal in mouse embryonic stem cells. Melton C, Judson RL, Blelloch R. Nature. 2010 Feb 4;463(7281):621-6. Epub 2010 Jan 6. 10.1038/nature08725 PubMed 20054295.
Backbone
  Vector backbone: psiCHECK-2
  Backbone size w/o insert (bp): 6273
  Vector type: Mammalian Expression, Luciferase
Growth in bacteria
  Bacterial resistance: Ampicillin, 100 μg/mL
  Growth temperature: 37°C
  Growth strain: DH5alpha
  Copy number: High Copy
Gene/Insert
  Gene/Insert name: nMyc mutant-1 3'UTR
  Species: M. musculus (mouse)
  Insert size (bp): 900
  Mutation: Second Let-7c Seed changed from TACCTC to TAACGC
  Promoter: SV40
  Tag / fusion protein: Luciferase (N terminal on backbone)
  Cloning method: Restriction Enzyme; 5′ cloning site XhoI (not destroyed); 3′ cloning site NotI (not destroyed)
  Sequencing primers: 5′ psiCHECK2-F
Terms and licenses: Academic/Nonprofit Terms; Industry Terms: Not Available to Industry
Depositor comments: Please note that there are 3 additional point mutations (in addition to the mutated seed sequence). The additional mutations should not affect plasmid function.
How to cite: psiCHECK-2-nMyc-m2_3'UTR was a gift from Robert Blelloch (Addgene plasmid # 31860 ; http://n2t.net/addgene:31860 ; RRID:Addgene_31860)
