[The description below was written by a language model from this plasmid's Addgene catalogue record and pLannotate feature annotations shown in this document.]
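Description:
psiCHECK-2-nMyc-m2_3'UTR is a dual-luciferase reporter plasmid for mammalian cells, built on the psiCHECK-2 backbone and designed to measure microRNA-mediated regulation through a 3' untranslated region. It is maintained in E. coli through a high-copy ColE1/pUC-type origin and selected with ampicillin via the β-lactamase gene. The sequenced record is 7,160 nt, consistent with the stated backbone plus an insert of about 900 bp.

The reporter unit consists of the SV40 enhancer/early promoter, a chimeric β-globin/immunoglobulin intron that promotes efficient transcript processing, and a human codon-optimized Renilla luciferase (hRluc) coding sequence, with a T7 promoter just upstream that permits in vitro transcription. The mouse nMyc 3'UTR fragment was cloned between XhoI and NotI, and corresponds to the unannotated interval between the end of hRluc and the synthetic poly(A) signal, so that it forms the 3'UTR of the Renilla transcript rather than a protein fusion. In this version the second let-7c seed match has been altered to disrupt pairing with the microRNA. The depositor notes three further point mutations that are not expected to affect function. The insert field calls it "mutant-1" whereas the plasmid name says m2, a discrepancy the record does not resolve.

A second, independent cassette expresses firefly luciferase (luc+) from the HSV TK promoter with an SV40 poly(A) signal, providing an internal normalization control on the same plasmid. Comparing Renilla-to-firefly ratios for this construct with those from a reporter carrying the intact site would test whether that let-7 site mediates repression of nMyc. This fits the associated study of opposing microRNA families in mouse embryonic stem cell self-renewal.
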