Features (pLannotate 1.2.2; 12 found; start..end, strand, type, name):
     61..418     +  promoter       SV40 promoter: SV40 enhancer and early promoter
    488..620     +  intron         chimeric intron: chimera between introns from human β-globin and immunoglobulin heavy chain genes
    665..683     +  promoter       T7 promoter: promoter for bacteriophage T7 RNA polymerase
    693..1628    +  CDS            hRluc: Renilla luciferase human codon-optimized
   2574..2622    +  polyA_signal   poly(A) signal: synthetic polyadenylation signal
   2631..3382    +  promoter       HSV TK promoter: herpes simplex virus thymidine kinase promoter
   3418..5070    +  CDS            luciferase: firefly luciferase; luc+; enhanced luc+ version of the luciferase gene AAS38485.1 42718124.0
   5114..5235    -  polyA_signal   SV40 poly(A) signal: SV40 polyadenylation signal
   5258..5326    -  CDS            large T antigen (fragment): large T antigen from SV40 (simian virus 40)
   5368..5472    +  promoter       AmpR promoter: bla
   5473..6333    +  CDS            AmpR: β-lactamase; bla; confers resistance to ampicillin, carbenicillin, and related antibiotics
   6504..7092    +  rep_origin     ori: high-copy-number ColE1/pMB1/pBR322/pUC origin of replication
>Addgene plasmid #31860 | psiCHECK-2-nMyc-m2_3'UTR | addgene full sequence | sequence record 307132 | Addgene NGS Result
GATCTGCGCAGCACCATGGCCTGAAATAACCTCTGAAAGAGGAACTTGGTTAGGTACCTTCTGAGGCGGA
AAGAACCAGCTGTGGAATGTGTGTCAGTTAGGGTGTGGAAAGTCCCCAGGCTCCCCAGCAGGCAGAAGTA
TGCAAAGCATGCATCTCAATTAGTCAGCAACCAGGTGTGGAAAGTCCCCAGGCTCCCCAGCAGGCAGAAG
TATGCAAAGCATGCATCTCAATTAGTCAGCAACCATAGTCCCGCCCCTAACTCCGCCCATCCCGCCCCTA
ACTCCGCCCAGTTCCGCCCATTCTCCGCCCCATGGCTGACTAATTTTTTTTATTTATGCAGAGGCCGAGG
CCGCCTCGGCCTCTGAGCTATTCCAGAAGTAGTGAGGAGGCTTTTTTGGAGGCCTAGGCTTTTGCAAAAA
GCTTGATTCTTCTGACACAACAGTCTCGAACTTAAGCTGCAGAAGTTGGTCGTGAGGCACTGGGCAGGTA
AGTATCAAGGTTACAAGACAGGTTTAAGGAGACCAATAGAAACTGGGCTTGTCGAGACAGAGAAGACTCT
TGCGTTTCTGATAGGCACCTATTGGTCTTACTGACATCCACTTTGCCTTTCTCTCCACAGGTGTCCACTC
CCAGTTCAATTACAGCTCTTAAGGCTAGAGTACTTAATACGACTCACTATAGGCTAGCCACCATGGCTTC
CAAGGTGTACGACCCCGAGCAACGCAAACGCATGATCACTGGGCCTCAGTGGTGGGCTCGCTGCAAGCAA
ATGAACGTGCTGGACTCCTTCATCAACTACTATGATTCCGAGAAGCACGCCGAGAACGCCGTGATTTTTC
TGCATGGTAACGCTGCCTCCAGCTACCTGTGGAGGCACGTCGTGCCTCACATCGAGCCCGTGGCTAGATG
CATCATCCCTGATCTGATCGGAATGGGTAAGTCCGGCAAGAGCGGGAATGGCTCATATCGCCTCCTGGAT
CACTACAAGTACCTCACCGCTTGGTTCGAGCTGCTGAACCTTCCAAAGAAAATCATCTTTGTGGGCCACG
ACTGGGGGGCTTGTCTGGCCTTTCACTACTCCTACGAGCACCAAGACAAGATCAAGGCCATCGTCCATGC
TGAGAGTGTCGTGGACGTGATCGAGTCCTGGGACGAGTGGCCTGACATCGAGGAGGATATCGCCCTGATC
AAGAGCGAAGAGGGCGAGAAAATGGTGCTTGAGAATAACTTCTTCGTCGAGACCATGCTCCCAAGCAAGA
TCATGCGGAAACTGGAGCCTGAGGAGTTCGCTGCCTACCTGGAGCCATTCAAGGAGAAGGGCGAGGTTAG
ACGGCCTACCCTCTCCTGGCCTCGCGAGATCCCTCTCGTTAAGGGAGGCAAGCCCGACGTCGTCCAGATT
GTCCGCAACTACAACGCCTACCTTCGGGCCAGCGACGATCTGCCTAAGATGTTCATCGAGTCCGACCCTG
GGTTCTTTTCCAACGCTATTGTCGAGGGAGCTAAGAAGTTCCCTAACACCGAGTTCGTGAAGGTGAAGGG
CCTCCACTTCAGCCAGGAGGACGCTCCAGATGAAATGGGTAAGTACATCAAGAGCTTCGTGGAGCGCGTG
CTGAAGAACGAGCAGTAATTCTAGGCGATCGCTCGAGCGTTTCCCACACGGACAGTCACTGCCACTTTGC
ACATTTTGATTTTTTTTTTTTTTTTAAACAAACATTGTGTTGACATTAAGAATGTTGGTTTACTTTCAAA
TTGGTCCCCTGTCGAGTCTGGATCTGGGTAGGGGGCAGGACACGGGGTTCTGCCATGACCTTGGAAAAAA
AACTGACTTATGGGATGCTGGGTGGCTTGTTTTCCTCCTCCATATCACCTGGTGACAGCCGTGGAAGTTC
GGGACACTAAGGAGCTTCAGGAGGCTGTGAAGTCACCTTGTTCCGGTCCAAGATTCCAAACAGAGTCATT
CCTTCTTTTTACAATGGTGCTTAAGTTCCAGCAAATGCCACAGAAGGGGGGGTTGCCATTTGATGCCCCT
GGGAACACTTGTGTAAATACCATTGATACGCCCGCCTTTTGTATACGTCCTGGGTAATGAGAGGTGGCTC
TTGCGGCCAGTATTAGACTGGAAGTTCACACCTAAGTACTGTAAGAATACCTCAATGTTTGAGGGGCATG
TTTTGTATACAAATATATTGTTAATCTGTTATGTACTGTACTAATTCCTACACGGCCTATATACTTTAGT
ATGACGCTGATACATAACTAAATTTGATACTTATATTTTCGTATGAAAATGAGTTGTGGAAGTTTTGAGT
AGATATTACTTTATCACTTTTTGAACTAAGAAACTTTTGTAAAGAAATTTTACTATATATATATATTCCT
TTTTTTCCTAGCCTGTTTCTTCCTTGTTTACTGTATTTGTTCATGTTTGGTGCATAGAACTGGGTAAAAT
GGCAAAGTTCTGTGTTTAATTTCTTCAAAATGTATATATTTAGTGCTGCACCTTAGAGCACTTTGAAATA
ACGCATGTTTATGAAAATAAATAGCAATTAAATGATGCGCGGCCGCTGGCCGCAATAAAATATCTTTATT
TTCATTACATCTGTGTGTTGGTTTTTTGTGTGAGGATCTAAATGAGTCTTCGGACCTCGCGGGGGCCGCT
TAAGCGGTGGTTAGGGTTTGTCTGACGCGGGGGGAGGGGGAAGGAACGAAACACTCTCATTCGGAGGCGG
CTCGGGGTTTGGTCTTGGTGGCCACGGGCACGCAGAAGAGCGCCGCGATCCTCTTAAGCACCCCCCCGCC
CTCCGTGGAGGCGGGGGTTTGGTCGGCGGGTGGTAACTGGCGGGCCGCTGACTCGGGCGGGTCGCGCGCC
CCAGAGTGTGACCTTTTCGGTCTGCTCGCAGACCCCCGGGCGGCGCCGCCGCGGCGGCGACGGGCTCGCT
GGGTCCTAGGCTCCATGGGGACCGTATACGTGGACAGGCTCTGGAGCATCCGCACGACTGCGGTGATATT
ACCGGAGACCTTCTGCGGGACGAGCCGGGTCACGCGGCTGACGCGGAGCGTCCGTTGGGCGACAAACACC
AGGACGGGGCACAGGTACACTATCTTGTCACCCGGAGGCGCGAGGGACTGCAGGAGCTTCAGGGAGTGGC
GCAGCTGCTTCATCCCCGTGGCCCGTTGCTCGCGTTTGCTGGCGGTGTCCCCGGAAGAAATATATTTGCA
TGTCTTTAGTTCTATGATGACACAAACCCCGCCCAGCGTCTTGTCATTGGCGAATTCGAACACGCAGATG
CAGTCGGGGCGGCGCGGTCCCAGGTCCACTTCGCATATTAAGGTGACGCGTGTGGCCTCGAACACCGAGC
GACCCTGCAGCGACCCGCTTAAAAGCTTGGCATTCCGGTACTGTTGGTAAAGCCACCATGGCCGATGCTA
AGAACATTAAGAAGGGCCCTGCTCCCTTCTACCCTCTGGAGGATGGCACCGCTGGCGAGCAGCTGCACAA
GGCCATGAAGAGGTATGCCCTGGTGCCTGGCACCATTGCCTTCACCGATGCCCACATTGAGGTGGACATC
ACCTATGCCGAGTACTTCGAGATGTCTGTGCGCCTGGCCGAGGCCATGAAGAGGTACGGCCTGAACACCA
ACCACCGCATCGTGGTGTGCTCTGAGAACTCTCTGCAGTTCTTCATGCCAGTGCTGGGCGCCCTGTTCAT
CGGAGTGGCCGTGGCCCCTGCTAACGACATTTACAACGAGCGCGAGCTGCTGAACAGCATGGGCATTTCT
CAGCCTACCGTGGTGTTCGTGTCTAAGAAGGGCCTGCAGAAGATCCTGAACGTGCAGAAGAAGCTGCCTA
TCATCCAGAAGATCATCATCATGGACTCTAAGACCGACTACCAGGGCTTCCAGAGCATGTACACATTCGT
GACATCTCATCTGCCTCCTGGCTTCAACGAGTACGACTTCGTGCCAGAGTCTTTCGACAGGGACAAAACC
ATTGCCCTGATCATGAACAGCTCTGGGTCTACCGGCCTGCCTAAGGGCGTGGCCCTGCCTCATCGCACCG
CCTGTGTGCGCTTCTCTCACGCCCGCGACCCTATTTTCGGCAACCAGATCATCCCCGACACCGCTATTCT
GAGCGTGGTGCCATTCCACCACGGCTTCGGCATGTTCACCACCCTGGGCTACCTGATTTGCGGCTTTCGG
GTGGTGCTGATGTACCGCTTCGAGGAGGAGCTGTTCCTGCGCAGCCTGCAAGACTACAAAATTCAGTCTG
CCCTGCTGGTGCCAACCCTGTTCAGCTTCTTCGCTAAGAGCACCCTGATCGACAAGTACGACCTGTCTAA
CCTGCACGAGATTGCCTCTGGCGGCGCCCCACTGTCTAAGGAGGTGGGCGAAGCCGTGGCCAAGCGCTTT
CATCTGCCAGGCATCCGCCAGGGCTACGGCCTGACCGAGACAACCAGCGCCATTCTGATTACCCCAGAGG
GCGACGACAAGCCTGGCGCCGTGGGCAAGGTGGTGCCATTCTTCGAGGCCAAGGTGGTGGACCTGGACAC
CGGCAAGACCCTGGGAGTGAACCAGCGCGGCGAGCTGTGTGTGCGCGGCCCTATGATTATGTCCGGCTAC
GTGAATAACCCTGAGGCCACAAACGCCCTGATCGACAAGGACGGCTGGCTGCACTCTGGCGACATTGCCT
ACTGGGACGAGGACGAGCACTTCTTCATCGTGGACCGCCTGAAGTCTCTGATCAAGTACAAGGGCTACCA
GGTGGCCCCAGCCGAGCTGGAGTCTATCCTGCTGCAGCACCCTAACATTTTCGACGCCGGAGTGGCCGGC
CTGCCCGACGACGATGCCGGCGAGCTGCCTGCCGCCGTCGTCGTGCTGGAACACGGCAAGACCATGACCG
AGAAGGAGATCGTGGACTATGTGGCCAGCCAGGTGACAACCGCCAAGAAGCTGCGCGGCGGAGTGGTGTT
CGTGGACGAGGTGCCCAAGGGCCTGACCGGCAAGCTGGACGCCCGCAAGATCCGCGAGATCCTGATCAAG
GCTAAGAAAGGCGGCAAGATCGCCGTGTAATAATTCTAGAGTCGGGGCGGCCGGCCGCTTCGAGCAGACA
TGATAAGATACATTGATGAGTTTGGACAAACCACAACTAGAATGCAGTGAAAAAAATGCTTTATTTGTGA
AATTTGTGATGCTATTGCTTTATTTGTAACCATTATAAGCTGCAATAAACAAGTTAACAACAACAATTGC
ATTCATTTTATGTTTCAGGTTCAGGGGGAGGTGTGGGAGGTTTTTTAAAGCAAGTAAAACCTCTACAAAT
GTGGTAAAATCGATAAGGATCCAGGTGGCACTTTTCGGGGAAATGTGCGCGGAACCCCTATTTGTTTATT
TTTCTAAATACATTCAAATATGTATCCGCTCATGAGACAATAACCCTGATAAATGCTTCAATAATATTGA
AAAAGGAAGAGTATGAGTATTCAACATTTCCGTGTCGCCCTTATTCCCTTTTTTGCGGCATTTTGCCTTC
CTGTTTTTGCTCACCCAGAAACGCTGGTGAAAGTAAAAGATGCTGAAGATCAGTTGGGTGCACGAGTGGG
TTACATCGAACTGGATCTCAACAGCGGTAAGATCCTTGAGAGTTTTCGCCCCGAAGAACGTTTTCCAATG
ATGAGCACTTTTAAAGTTCTGCTATGTGGCGCGGTATTATCCCGTATTGACGCCGGGCAAGAGCAACTCG
GTCGCCGCATACACTATTCTCAGAATGACTTGGTTGAGTACTCACCAGTCACAGAAAAGCATCTTACGGA
TGGCATGACAGTAAGAGAATTATGCAGTGCTGCCATAACCATGAGTGATAACACTGCGGCCAACTTACTT
CTGACAACGATCGGAGGACCGAAGGAGCTAACCGCTTTTTTGCACAACATGGGGGATCATGTAACTCGCC
TTGATCGTTGGGAACCGGAGCTGAATGAAGCCATACCAAACGACGAGCGTGACACCACGATGCCTGTAGC
AATGGCAACAACGTTGCGCAAACTATTAACTGGCGAACTACTTACTCTAGCTTCCCGGCAACAATTAATA
GACTGGATGGAGGCGGATAAAGTTGCAGGACCACTTCTGCGCTCGGCCCTTCCGGCTGGCTGGTTTATTG
CTGATAAATCTGGAGCCGGTGAGCGTGGGTCTCGCGGTATCATTGCAGCACTGGGGCCAGATGGTAAGCC
CTCCCGTATCGTAGTTATCTACACGACGGGGAGTCAGGCAACTATGGATGAACGAAATAGACAGATCGCT
GAGATAGGTGCCTCACTGATTAAGCATTGGTAACTGTCAGACCAAGTTTACTCATATATACTTTAGATTG
ATTTAAAACTTCATTTTTAATTTAAAAGGATCTAGGTGAAGATCCTTTTTGATAATCTCATGACCAAAAT
CCCTTAACGTGAGTTTTCGTTCCACTGAGCGTCAGACCCCGTAGAAAAGATCAAAGGATCTTCTTGAGAT
CCTTTTTTTCTGCGCGTAATCTGCTGCTTGCAAACAAAAAAACCACCGCTACCAGCGGTGGTTTGTTTGC
CGGATCAAGAGCTACCAACTCTTTTTCCGAAGGTAACTGGCTTCAGCAGAGCGCAGATACCAAATACTGT
TCTTCTAGTGTAGCCGTAGTTAGGCCACCACTTCAAGAACTCTGTAGCACCGCCTACATACCTCGCTCTG
CTAATCCTGTTACCAGTGGCTGCTGCCAGTGGCGATAAGTCGTGTCTTACCGGGTTGGACTCAAGACGAT
AGTTACCGGATAAGGCGCAGCGGTCGGGCTGAACGGGGGGTTCGTGCACACAGCCCAGCTTGGAGCGAAC
GACCTACACCGAACTGAGATACCTACAGCGTGAGCTATGAGAAAGCGCCACGCTTCCCGAAGGGAGAAAG
GCGGACAGGTATCCGGTAAGCGGCAGGGTCGGAACAGGAGAGCGCACGAGGGAGCTTCCAGGGGGAAACG
CCTGGTATCTTTATAGTCCTGTCGGGTTTCGCCACCTCTGACTTGAGCGTCGATTTTTGTGATGCTCGTC
AGGGGGGCGGAGCCTATGGAAAAACGCCAGCAACGCGGCCTTTTTACGGTTCCTGGCCTTTTGCTGGCCT
TTTGCTCACATGGCTCGACA
