>Addgene plasmid #31860 | psiCHECK-2-nMyc-m2_3'UTR | addgene partial sequence | sequence record 37199 | psiCHECK2-F (GTCCGCAACTACAACGCCTACCTT)
CATCGAGTCCGACCCTGGGTTCTTTTCCACGCTATTGTCGAGGGAGCTAAGAAGTTCCCTAACACCGAGT
TCGTGAAGGTGAAGGGCCTCCACTTCAGCCAGGAGGACGCTCCAGATGAAATGGGTAAGTACATCAAGAG
CTTCGTGGAGCGCGTGCTGAAGAACGAGCAGTAATTCTAGGCGATCGCTCGAGCGTTTCCCACACGGACA
GTCACTGCCACTTTGCACATTTTGATTTTTTTTTTTTTTTTAAACAAACATTGTGTTGACATTAAGAATG
TTGGTTTACTTTCAAATTGGTCCCCTGTCGAGTCTGGATCTGGGTAGGGGGCAGGACACGGGGTTCTGCC
ATGACCTTGGAAAAAAAACTGACTTATGGGATGCTGGGTGGCTTGTTTTCCTCCTCCATATCACCTGGTG
ACAGCCGTGGAAGTTCGGGACACTAAGGAGCTTCAGGAGGCTGTGAAGTCACCTTGTTCCGGTCCAAGAT
TCCAAACAGAGTCATTCCTTCTTTTTACAATGGTGCTTAAGTTCCAGCAAATGCCACAGAAGGGGGGGTT
GCCATTTGATGCCCCTGGGAACACTTGTGTAAATACCATTGATACGCCCGCCTTTTGTATACGTCCTGGG
TAATGAGAGGTGGCTCTTGCGGCCAGTATTAGACTGGAAGTTCACACCTAAGTACTGTAAGAATACCTCA
ATGTTTGAGGGGCATGTTTTGTATACAAATATATTGTTAATCTGTTATGTACTGTACTAATTCCTACACG
GCCTATATACTTTAGTATGACGCTGATACATAACTAAA
