>Addgene plasmid #31860 | psiCHECK-2-nMyc-m2_3'UTR | addgene partial sequence | sequence record 38120 | RenLuc3F 5'-GTACATCAAGAGCTTCGTGG-3'
TAATTCTAGGCGATCGCTCGAGCGTTTCCCACACGGACAGTCACTGCCACTTTGCACATTTTGATTTTTT
TTTTTTTTTTAAACAAACATTGTGTTGACATTAAGAATGTTGGTTTACTTTCAAATTGGTCCCCTGTCGA
GTCTGGATCTGGGTAGGGGGCAGGACACGGGGTTCTGCCATGACCTTGGAAAAAAAACTGACTTATGGGA
TGCTGGGTGGCTTGTTTTCCTCCTCCATATCACCTGGTGACAGCCGTGGAAGTTCGGGACACTAAGGAGC
TTCAGGAGGCTGTGAAGTCACCTTGTTCCGGTCCAAGATTCCAAACAGAGTCATTCCTTCTTTTTACAAT
GGTGCTTAAGTTCCAGCAAATGCCACAGAAGGGGGGGTTGCCATTTGATGCCCCTGGGAACACTTGTGTA
AATACCATTGATACGCCCGCCTTTTGTATACGTCCTGGGTAATGAGAGGTGGCTCTTGCGGCCAGTATTA
GACTGGAAGTTCACACCTAAGTACTGTAAGAATACCTCAATGTTTGAGGGGCATGTTTTGTATACAAATA
TATTGTTAATCTGTTATGTACTGTACTAATTCCTACACGGCCTATATACTTTAGTATGACGCTGATACAT
AACTAAATTTGATACTTATATTTTCGTATGAAAATGAGTTGTGGAAGTTTTGAGTAGATATTACTTTATC
ACTTTTTGAACTAAGAAACTTTTGTAAAGAAATTTTACTATATATATATATTCCTTTTTTTCCTAGCCTG
TTTCTTCCTTGTTTACTGTATTTGTTCATGTTTGGTGCATAGAACTGGGTAAAATGGCAAAGTTCTGTGT
TTAATTTCTTCAAAATGTATATATTTAGTGCTGCACCTTAGAGCACTTTGAAATAACGCATGTTTATGAA
AATAAATAGCAATTAAATGATGCGCGGCCGCTGGCCGCAA
